>Addgene plasmid #20874 | pMSCV-FlagMLL2-pL-ENL(5613) | depositor partial sequence | sequence record 9741 | Author sequence
CCCCAGCCCGAGNANCAGGACTCCCTCCTAATTGNAGCGNAAGTCAAGCCCCGACGCTGCGTCAAACCAG
CCGCCCCTCCTATGATGTCTTNGAGGANTCAGATGACTCAGAGCCCCGGGGGTCCTCCTTGCTCCAAGAC
ATGGGTCGCGAAGTATACACACGGGGAGGACTTCCAGGTTGAGCTTCAGCGACAGCGAGAGTGACAACAG
CGCCGACTCCTCCCTGCCCAGCCGTGAGCCCCCACCCCCCCAGAAGCCACCCCCGCCCAACAGGCAAGGT
GTCAGGCCGGAGGAGCCCCGAGTCCTGCAGGCAAGCCCTGAGAAGATCCTCAAGAAGGGCACCTACGAAC
AAGGCCTAACACGGATGAGCTGGTGGAGCTACACCGGAGGCTGATGGCGCTGCGGGAGCGCAACGTGCTG
CAGCAGATTGTGAATCTGATCGAGGAGACTGGCCACTTCAATGTCACCAACACCACCTTCGACTTCGACC
TCTTCTNCCTGGAAAGAGNCNNCCGTGCGCAAANTNNAGNGNGTGCNC
