>Addgene plasmid #20874 | pMSCV-FlagMLL2-pL-ENL(5613) | addgene partial sequence | sequence record 25988 | 20874 with MSCV-rev
CGCCTCCCCTACCCGGTAGAATTAGATCTCTCGAGGTCGACGGTATCGATAAGCTTGATATCGAATTCAG
GGTCATGTGGCCACGGCCTCCAGGCAGCTCTGCAGTTTGCGCACGGTGGTCTCGTCCAGGGAGAAGAGGT
CGAAGTCGAAGGTGGTGTTGGTGACATTGAAGTGGCCAGTCTCCTCGATCAGATTCACAATCTGCTGCAG
CACGTTGCGCTCCCGCAGCGCCATCAGCCTCCGGTGTAGCTCCACCAGCTCATCCGTGTAGGCCTTGTCG
TAGGTGCCCTTCTTGAGGATCTTCTCAGGCTTGCTGCAGGACTCGGGGCTCCTCCGGCCTGACACCTTGC
TGTTGGGCGGGGGTGGCTTCTGGGGGGGTGGGGGCTCACGGCTGGGCAGGGAGGAGTCGGCGCTGTTGTC
ACTCTCGCTGTCGCTGAAGCTCAACCTGGAGTCCCTCCCCGTGTGTATACTTCGCGACCCATGTCTTGGA
GCAGGAGGACCCCCGGGCTCTGAGTCATCTGAGTCCTCGAAGACATCATAGGAGGGCCGCTGTTTGACGC
AGCGTCGGGCTGACTTGCGCTGCAGTAGGAGGGAGTCCTGCTCCTCGGGCCCGGGAGTGGCCCCCACCTC
CTCCCGGGACCCCCCAGCTCCCGCCCCCCGGCGTGGGCCTGGAGGACCA
