[The description below was written by a language model from this plasmid's Addgene catalogue record.]
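Description:
pMSCV-FlagMLL2-pL-ENL(5613) is a retroviral mammalian expression plasmid built on the pMSCV-neo backbone (about 6.5 kb without insert), a murine stem cell virus-based vector. In vectors of this type the viral long terminal repeats flank the cargo, the 5′ LTR drives transcription of the inserted gene, and a packaging signal allows the transcript to be incorporated into retroviral particles when the plasmid is introduced into a packaging cell line. Transduced mammalian cells can be selected with G418 through the neomycin resistance marker. In bacteria the plasmid is maintained at high copy number under ampicillin selection, and a recombination-deficient strain (Stbl3) is listed, which is common for LTR-containing constructs.

The record does not give a formal insert description, size or species, so the payload must be inferred from the name and the depositor's comments. These indicate a Flag-tagged MLL2 portion joined through a polylinker ("pL") to an ENL-derived segment. The ENL part was transferred as a roughly 0.4 kb NruI/XhoI fragment from the corresponding pMSCV-flagMLL-pl-ENL(5613) plasmid into a pMSCV-flagMLL2pl vector. The insert is recorded as sitting between EcoRI sites that remain intact. The meaning of the "5613" designation is not explained in the record, and no feature table is provided to confirm the exact boundaries of the fusion.

The associated publication concerns whether mixed-lineage leukemia 2 can be oncogenically activated and the role of its CxxC domain. This suggests that the construct serves as an artificial MLL2–ENL fusion, analogous to leukemogenic MLL–ENL fusions, for retroviral delivery into cells to compare transforming activity.
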