Addgene plasmid #20874: pMSCV-FlagMLL2-pL-ENL(5613)
Depositing lab: Robert Slany. Depositing organization: Friedrich-Alexander-Universitaet Erlangen-Nuremberg. Publication: Alterations of the CxxC domain preclude oncogenic activation of mixed-lineage leukemia 2. Bach C, Mueller D, Buhl S, Garcia-Cuellar MP, Slany RK. Oncogene. 2009 Feb 12. 28(6):815-23. 10.1038/onc.2008.443 PubMed 19060922.
Backbone
  Vector backbone: pMSCV-neo
  Backbone manufacturer: Clontech
  Backbone size w/o insert (bp): 6500
  Vector type: Mammalian Expression, Retroviral
  Selectable markers: Neomycin (select with G418)
Growth in bacteria
  Bacterial resistance: Ampicillin, 100 μg/mL
  Growth temperature: 37°C
  Growth strain: Stbl3
  Growth instructions: Stbl3
  Copy number: High Copy
Gene/Insert
  Cloning method: Restriction Enzyme; 5′ cloning site EcoRI (not destroyed); 3′ cloning site EcoRI (not destroyed)
  Sequencing primers: 5′ MSCV; 3′ MSCV-rev
Resource information
  A portion of this plasmid was derived from a plasmid made by: Michael Cleary, Standford University, CA USA
Terms and licenses: Academic/Nonprofit Terms; Industry Terms: Not Available to Industry
Depositor comments: 0.4kb NruI/XhoI fragment from pMSCV-flagMLL-pl-ENL(5613) was inserted into a NruI/XhoI cut pMSCV-flagMLL2pl vector.
How to cite: pMSCV-FlagMLL2-pL-ENL(5613) was a gift from Robert Slany (Addgene plasmid # 20874 ; http://n2t.net/addgene:20874 ; RRID:Addgene_20874)
